>Addgene plasmid #159959 | AAV-Synapsin-NLS-mTurquoise2dC9-408LOV2-Ja(delta)-NES21-WPRE | addgene full sequence | sequence record 315096 | Addgene NGS Result
CCTGCAGGCAGCTGCGCGCTCGCTCGCTCACTGAGGCCGCCCGGGCGTCGGGCGACCTTTGGTCGCCCGG
CCTCAGTGAGCGAGCGAGCGCGCAGAGAGGGAGTGGCCAACTCCATCACTAGGGGTTCCTGCGGCCGCAC
GCGTGTGTCTAGACTGCAGAGGGCCCTGCGTATGAGTGCAAGTGGGTTTTAGGACCAGGATGAGGCGGGG
TGGGGGTGCCTACCTGACGACCGACCCCGACCCACTGGACAAGCACCCAACCCCCATTCCCCAAATTGCG
CATCCCCTATCAGAGAGGGGGAGGGGAAACAGGATGCGGCGAGGCGCGTGCGCACTGCCAGCTTCAGCAC
CGCGGACAGTGCCTTCGCCCCCGCCTGGCGGCGCGCGCCACCGCCGCCTCAGCACTGAAGGCGCGCTGAC
GTCACTCGCCGGTCCCCCGCAAACTCCCCTTCCCGGCCACCTTGGTCGCGTCCGCGCCGCCGCCGGCCCA
GCCGGACCGCACCACGCGAGGCGCGAGATAGGGGGGCACGGGCGCGACCATCTGCGCTGCGGCGCCGGCG
ACTCAGCGCTGCCTCAGTCTGCGGTGGGCAGCGGAGGAGTCGTGTCGTGCCTGAGAGCGCAGTCGAGAAG
GTACAGCTAGCCGCCACCATGGCCGCAGCAAAGCGCGTGAAGCTGGACCTACCGGTCGCCACCATGGTGA
GCAAGGGCGAGGAGCTGTTCACCGGGGTGGTGCCCATCCTGGTCGAGCTGGACGGCGACGTAAACGGCCA
CAAGTTCAGCGTGTCCGGCGAGGGCGAGGGCGATGCCACCTACGGCAAGCTGACCCTGAAGTTCATCTGC
ACCACCGGCAAGCTGCCCGTGCCCTGGCCCACCCTCGTGACCACCCTGTCCTGGGGCGTGCAGTGCTTCG
CCCGCTACCCCGACCACATGAAGCAGCACGACTTCTTCAAGTCCGCCATGCCCGAAGGCTACGTCCAGGA
GCGCACCATCTTCTTCAAGGACGACGGCAACTACAAGACCCGCGCCGAGGTGAAGTTCGAGGGCGACACC
CTGGTGAACCGCATCGAGCTGAAGGGCATCGACTTCAAGGAGGACGGCAACATCCTGGGGCACAAGCTGG
AGTACAACTACTTTAGCGACAACGTCTATATCACCGCTGACAAGCAGAAGAACGGCATCAAGGCCAACTT
CAAGATCCGCCACAACATCGAGGACGGCGGCGTGCAGCTCGCCGACCACTACCAGCAGAACACCCCCATC
GGCGACGGCCCCGTGCTGCTGCCCGACAACCACTACCTGAGCACCCAGTCCAAGCTTAGCAAAGACCCCA
ACGAGAAGCGCGATCACATGGTCCTGCTGGAGTTCGTGACCGCCGCCGGGATCCTCGAGAGAATCGAGAA
AAACTTCGTCATCACCGACCCTAGACTGCCCGATAATCCTATCATCTTCGCCTCCGACTCATTTCTCCAG
CTCACTGAGTACTCTCGGGAGGAAATTCTGGGCCGGAATTGCCGGTTCCTCCAGGGACCTGAAACCGATA
GAGCCACTGTCCGAAAAATCCGGGATGCCATCGACAATCAGACTGAGGTGACCGTCCAGCTCATCAATTA
CACCAAATCTGGCAAAAAATTCTGGAACCTGTTCCACCTCCAGCCTATGAGAGATCAGAAGGGCGACGTC
CAGTACTTTATTGGCGTCCAGCTGGATGGAACTGAACATGTGAGGGACGCTGCAGAACGAGAGGGCGTGA
TGCTCATCAAAAAAACCGCCGAAAACATCGATGAGCTGCTGAAGGAGCTGGCCGACCTGAACCTGGACTA
GGGATCCGCGGCCGCTAGATAACTGAAATCAACCTCTGGATTACAAAATTTGTGAAAGATTGACTGGTAT
TCTTAACTATGTTGCTCCTTTTACGCTATGTGGATACGCTGCTTTAATGCCTTTGTATCATGCTATTGCT
TCCCGTATGGCCTTCATTTTCTCCTCCTTGTATAAATCCTGGTTGCTGTCTCTTTATGAGGAGTTGTGGC
CCGTTGTCAGGCAACGTGGCGTGGTGTGCACTGTGTTTGCTGACGCAACCCCCACTGGTTGGGGCATTGC
CACCACCTGTCAGCTCCTTTCCGGGACTTTCGCTTTCCCCCTCCCTATTGCCACGGCGGAACTCATCGCC
GCCTGCCTTGCCCGCTGCTGGACAGGGGCTCGGCTGTTGGGCACTGACAATTCCGTGGTGTTGTCGGGGA
AATCATCGTCCTTTCCTTGGCTGCTCGCCTATGTTGCCACCTGGATTCTGCGCGGGACGTCCTTCTGCTA
CGTCCCTTCGGCCCTCAATCCAGCGGACCTTCCTTCCCGCGGCCTGCTGCCGGCTCTGCGGCCTCTTCCG
CGTCTTCGCCTTCGCCCTCAGACGAGTCGGATCTCCCTTTGGGCCGCCTCCCCGCATCGATTGTACCGCG
GGCCCGGGATCTACGGGTGGCATCCCTGTGACCCCTCCCCAGTGCCTCTCCTGGCCCTGGAAGTTGCCAC
TCCAGTGCCCACCAGCCTTGTCCTAATAAAATTAAGTTGCATCATTTTGTCTGACTAGGTGTCCTTCTAT
AATATTATGGGGTGGAGGGGGGTGGTATGGAGCAAGGGGCAAGTTGGGAAGACAACCTGTAGGGCCTGCG
GGGTCTATTGGGAACCAAGCTGGAGTGCAGTGGCACAATCTTGGCTCACTGCAATCTCCGCCTCCTGGGT
TCAAGCGATTCTCCTGCCTCAGCCTCCCGAGTTGTTGGGATTCCAGGCATGCATGACCAGGCTCAGCTAA
TTTTTGTTTTTTTGGTAGAGACGGGGTTTCACCATATTGGCCAGGCTGGTCTCCAACTCCTAATCTCAGG
TGATCTACCCACCTTGGCCTCCCAAATTGCTGGGATTACAGGCGTGAACCACTGCTCCCTTCCCTGTCCT
TCTGATTTTGTAGGTAACCACGTGCGGACCGAGCGGCCGCAGGAACCCCTAGTGATGGAGTTGGCCACTC
CCTCTCTGCGCGCTCGCTCGCTCACTGAGGCCGGGCGACCAAAGGTCGCCCGACGCCCGGGCTTTGCCCG
GGCGGCCTCAGTGAGCGAGCGAGCGCGCAGCTGCCTGCAGGGGCGCCTGATGCGGTATTTTCTCCTTACG
CATCTGTGCGGTATTTCACACCGCATA
[95 nt withheld, positions 3178-3272]
T
[46 nt withheld, positions 3274-3319]
C
[141 nt withheld, positions 3321-3461]
CCTTTGACGTTGGAGTCCACGTTCTTT
[37 nt withheld, positions 3489-3525]
ACTCTATCTCGGGCTATTCTTTTGATTTATAAGGGATTTTGCCGATTTCGGTCTATTGGTTAAAAAATGA
GCTGATTTAACAAAAATTTAACGCGAATTTTAACAAAATATTAACGTTTACAATTTTATGGTGCACTCTC
AGTACAATCTGCTCTGATGCCGCATAGTTAAGCCAGCCCCGACACCCGCCAACACCCGCTGACGCGCCCT
GACGGGCTTGTCTGCTCCCGGCATCCGCTTACAGACAAGCTGTGACCGTCTCCGGGAGCTGCATGTGTCA
GAGGTTTTCACCGTCATCACCGAAACGCGCGAGACGAAAGGGCCTCGTGATACGCCTATTTTTATAGGTT
AATGTCATGATAATAATGGTTTCTTAGACGTCAGGTGGCACTTTTCGGGGAAATGTGCGCGGAACCCCTA
TTTGTTTATTTTTCTAAATACATTCAAATATGTATCCGCTCATGAGACAATAACCCTGATAAATGCTTCA
ATAATATTGAAAAAGGAAGAGTATGAGTATTCAACATTTCCGTGTCGCCCTTATTCCCTTTTTTGCGGCA
TTTTGCCTTCCTGTTTTTGCTCACCCAGAAACGCTGGTGAAAGTAAAAGATGCTGAAGATCAGTTGGGTG
CACGAGTGGGTTACATCGAACTGGATCTCAACAGCGGTAAGATCCTTGAGAGTTTTCGCCCCGAAGAACG
TTTTCCAATGATGAGCACTTTTAAAGTTCTGCTATGTGGCGCGGTATTATCCCGTATTGACGCCGGGCAA
GAGCAACTCGGTCGCCGCATACACTATTCTCAGAATGACTTGGTTGAGTACTCACCAGTCACAGAAAAGC
ATCTTACGGATGGCATGACAGTAAGAGAATTATGCAGTGCTGCCATAACCATGAGTGATAACACTGCGGC
CAACTTACTTCTGACAACGATCGGAGGACCGAAGGAGCTAACCGCTTTTTTGCACAACATGGGGGATCAT
GTAACTCGCCTTGATCGTTGGGAACCGGAGCTGAATGAAGCCATACCAAACGACGAGCGTGACACCACGA
TGCCTGTAGCAATGGCAACAACGTTGCGCAAACTATTAACTGGCGAACTACTTACTCTAGCTTCCCGGCA
ACAATTAATAGACTGGATGGAGGCGGATAAAGTTGCAGGACCACTTCTGCGCTCGGCCCTTCCGGCTGGC
TGGTTTATTGCTGATAAATCTGGAGCCGGTGAGCGTGGGTCTCGCGGTATCATTGCAGCACTGGGGCCAG
ATGGTAAGCCCTCCCGTATCGTAGTTATCTACACGACGGGGAGTCAGGCAACTATGGATGAACGAAATAG
ACAGATCGCTGAGATAGGTGCCTCACTGATTAAGCATTGGTAACTGTCAGACCAAGTTTACTCATATATA
CTTTAGATTGATTTAAAACTTCATTTTTAATTTAAAAGGATCTAGGTGAAGATCCTTTTTGATAATCTCA
TGACCAAAATCCCTTAACGTGAGTTTTCGTTCCACTGAGCGTCAGACCCCGTAGAAAAGATCAAAGGATC
TTCTTGAGATCCTTTTTTTCTGCGCGTAATCTGCTGCTTGCAAACAAAAAAACCACCGCTACCAGCGGTG
GTTTGTTTGCCGGATCAAGAGCTACCAACTCTTTTTCCGAAGGTAACTGGCTTCAGCAGAGCGCAGATAC
CAAATACTGTTCTTCTAGTGTAGCCGTAGTTAGGCCACCACTTCAAGAACTCTGTAGCACCGCCTACATA
CCTCGCTCTGCTAATCCTGTTACCAGTGGCTGCTGCCAGTGGCGATAAGTCGTGTCTTACCGGGTTGGAC
TCAAGACGATAGTTACCGGATAAGGCGCAGCGGTCGGGCTGAACGGGGGGTTCGTGCACACAGCCCAGCT
TGGAGCGAACGACCTACACCGAACTGAGATACCTACAGCGTGAGCTATGAGAAAGCGCCACGCTTCCCGA
AGGGAGAAAGGCGGACAGGTATCCGGTAAGCGGCAGGGTCGGAACAGGAGAGCGCACGAGGGAGCTTCCA
GGGGGAAACGCCTGGTATCTTTATAGTCCTGTCGGGTTTCGCCACCTCTGACTTGAGCGTCGATTTTTGT
GATGCTCGTCAGGGGGGCGGAGCCTATGGAAAAACGCCAGCAACGCGGCCTTTTTACGGTTCCTGGCCTT
TTGCTGGCCTTTTGCTCACATGT
Features (pLannotate 1.2.2; 16 found; start..end, strand, type, name):
     12..39      +  repeat_region  AAV2 ITR (fragment): inverted terminal repeat of adeno-associated virus serotype 2 inverted
     68..95      +  repeat_region  AAV2 ITR (fragment): inverted terminal repeat of adeno-associated virus serotype 2 inverted
    175..622     +  promoter       hSyn promoter: human synapsin I promoter; confers neuron-specific expression (Kügler et al., 2003)
    694..1383    +  CDS            mTurquoise2: mTurquoise2 is a basic (constitutively fluorescent) cyan fluorescent protein published in 2012, derived from Aequorea victoria. It is reported to be a rapidly-maturing monomer with very low acid sensitivity.
   1393..1710    +  CDS            miniSOG: miniSOG is a basic (constitutively fluorescent) cyan fluorescent protein published in 2011, derived from Arabidopsis thaliana. It requires the cofactor flavin for fluorescence.
   1847..2435    +  misc_feature   WPRE: woodchuck hepatitis virus posttranscriptional regulatory element
   2443..2461    +  misc_feature   MCS (fragment): multiple cloning site
   2465..2941    +  polyA_signal   hGH poly(A) signal: human growth hormone polyadenylation signal
   2981..3121    +  repeat_region  AAV2 ITR: inverted terminal repeat of adeno-associated virus serotype 2 inverted
   3126..3177    -  misc_feature   bom (fragment): basis of mobility region from pBR322
   3196..3651    +  rep_origin     f1 ori (sequence partly withheld): f1 bacteriophage origin of replication; arrow indicates direction of (+) strand synthesis
   3652..3701    -  misc_feature   bom (fragment): basis of mobility region from pBR322
   3803..3838    -  CDS            rop (fragment): Rop protein, which maintains plasmids at low copy number; rop
   3933..4037    +  promoter       AmpR promoter: bla
   4038..4898    +  CDS            AmpR: β-lactamase; bla; confers resistance to ampicillin, carbenicillin, and related antibiotics
   5069..5657    +  rep_origin     ori: high-copy-number ColE1/pMB1/pBR322/pUC origin of replication
