[The description below was written by a language model from this plasmid's Addgene catalogue record and pLannotate feature annotations shown in this document.]
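Description:
AAV-Synapsin-NLS-mTurquoise2dC9-408LOV2-Ja(delta)-NES21-WPRE is an AAV transfer plasmid for neuron-directed mammalian expression of a synthetic optogenetic nuclear-export ("optoNES") construct. The sequenced record is about 5.7 kb. It is propagated in bacteria through a high-copy ColE1/pUC-type origin with ampicillin selection (AmpR under its own bla promoter), and it also carries an f1 phage origin. The expression cassette lies between AAV2 inverted terminal repeats, the elements needed for replication and packaging of the genome into recombinant AAV particles. The downstream ITR is annotated in full. The upstream one is detected only as two short fragments, which may reflect the difficulty of sequencing or annotating these structured repeats rather than a true truncation.

Within the ITRs, the human synapsin I promoter restricts expression to neurons. It drives an insert of roughly 1.25 kb encoding, as the name indicates, a nuclear localisation signal, a C-terminally truncated mTurquoise2 cyan fluorescent protein (dC9), a LOV2 photosensory domain beginning at residue 408 with a modified Jα helix, and a nuclear export signal (NES21). The automated annotation labels the segment after mTurquoise2 as miniSOG. This is most likely a homology hit, since miniSOG is itself a LOV2-derived flavin-binding domain, and the catalogue entry identifies the part as LOV2. A WPRE and the human growth hormone polyadenylation signal follow to enhance transcript stability and expression.

The stated purpose is an optoNES with a modified mTurquoise2–LOV2 resonance energy transfer pairing. In the associated work, transfer from the fluorescent protein to LOV2 is used to sensitise and monitor switching of the light-gated actuator. The depositor notes that the constructs are modular and were built iteratively.
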