Addgene plasmid #159959: AAV-Synapsin-NLS-mTurquoise2dC9-408LOV2-Ja(delta)-NES21-WPRE
Purpose: optoNES construct with modified mTurquoise2-LOV2 RET
Depositing lab: Michael Courtney. Depositing organization: Turku Bioscience Centre. Publication: Resonance energy transfer sensitises and monitors in situ switching of LOV2-based optogenetic actuators. Li LL, Klein FM, Li Greci L, Popinigis A, Freudenberg F, Courtney MJ. Nat Commun. 2020 Oct 9;11(1):5107. doi: 10.1038/s41467-020-18816-8. PubMed 33037199.
Backbone
  Vector backbone: AAV
  Backbone size w/o insert (bp): 4543
  Vector type: Mammalian Expression, AAV
Growth in bacteria
  Bacterial resistance: Ampicillin, 100 μg/mL
  Growth temperature: 37°C
  Growth strain: NEB Stable
  Copy number: High Copy
Gene/Insert
  Gene/Insert name: NLS-mTurquoise2dC9-408LOV2-Ja(delta)-NES21
  Species: Synthetic
  Insert size (bp): 1250
  Mutation: synthetic
  Promoter: hSyn1
  Cloning method: Restriction Enzyme; 5′ cloning site multiple; modular (not destroyed); 3′ cloning site multiple; modular (unknown if destroyed)
  Sequencing primers: 5′ 3'Syn-fwd; 3′ WPRE-
Terms and licenses: Academic/Nonprofit Terms; Industry Terms: Not Available to Industry
Depositor comments: Constructs are multipart, modular and generated iteratively.
How to cite: AAV-Synapsin-NLS-mTurquoise2dC9-408LOV2-Ja(delta)-NES21-WPRE was a gift from Michael Courtney (Addgene plasmid # 159959 ; http://n2t.net/addgene:159959 ; RRID:Addgene_159959)
